>Addgene plasmid #237641 | pRK5_mEGFP-NONO-TFE3 | addgene full sequence | sequence record 471796 | Addgene NGS Result
TTCGAGCTCGCCCGACATTGATTATTGACTAGTTATTAATAGTAATCAATTACGGGGTCATTAGTTCATA
GCCCATATATGGAGTTCCGCGTTACATAACTTACGGTAAATGGCCCGCCTGGCTGACCGCCCAACGACCC
CCGCCCATTGACGTCAATAATGACGTATGTTCCCATAGTAACGCCAATAGGGACTTTCCATTGACGTCAA
TGGGTGGAGTATTTACGGTAAACTGCCCACTTGGCAGTACATCAAGTGTATCATATGCCAAGTACGCCCC
CTATTGACGTCAATGACGGTAAATGGCCCGCCTGGCATTATGCCCAGTACATGACCTTATGGGACTTTCC
TACTTGGCAGTACATCTACGTATTAGTCATCGCTATTACCATGGTGATGCGGTTTTGGCAGTACATCAAT
GGGCGTGGATAGCGGTTTGACTCACGGGGATTTCCAAGTCTCCACCCCATTGACGTCAATGGGAGTTTGT
TTTGGCACCAAAATCAACGGGACTTTCCAAAATGTCGTAACAACTCCGCCCCATTGACGCAAATGGGCGG
TAGGCGTGTACGGTGGGAGGTCTATATAAGCAGAGCTCGTTTAGTGAACCGTCAGATCGCCTGGAGACGC
CATCCACGCTGTTTTGACCTCCATAGAAGACACCGGGACCGATCCAGCCTCCGCGGCCGGGAACGGTGCA
TTGGAACGCGGATTCCCCGTGCCAAGAGTGACGTAAGTACCGCCTATAGAGTCTATAGGCCCACCCCCTT
GGCTTCGTTAGAACGCGGCTACAATTAATACATAACCTTATGTATCATACACATACGATTTAGGTGACAC
TATAGAATAACATCCACTTTGCCTTTCTCTCCACAGGTGTCCACTCCCAGGTCCAACTGCACCTCGGTTC
TATCGATTGAATTCGTACCGGTCGCCACCATGGTGAGCAAGGGCGAGGAGCTGTTCACCGGGGTGGTGCC
CATCCTGGTCGAGCTGGACGGCGACGTAAACGGCCACAAGTTCAGCGTGTCCGGCGAGGGCGAGGGCGAT
GCCACCTACGGCAAGCTGACCCTGAAGTTCATCTGCACCACCGGCAAGCTGCCCGTGCCCTGGCCCACCC
TCGTGACCACCCTGACCTACGGCGTGCAGTGCTTCAGCCGCTACCCCGACCACATGAAGCAGCACGACTT
CTTCAAGTCCGCCATGCCCGAAGGCTACGTCCAGGAGCGCACCATCTTCTTCAAGGACGACGGCAACTAC
AAGACCCGCGCCGAGGTGAAGTTCGAGGGCGACACCCTGGTGAACCGCATCGAGCTGAAGGGCATCGACT
TCAAGGAGGACGGCAACATCCTGGGGCACAAGCTGGAGTACAACTACAACAGCCACAACGTCTATATCAT
GGCCGACAAGCAGAAGAACGGCATCAAGGTGAACTTCAAGATCCGCCACAACATCGAGGACGGCAGCGTG
CAGCTCGCCGACCACTACCAGCAGAACACCCCCATCGGCGACGGCCCCGTGCTGCTGCCCGACAACCACT
ACCTGAGCACCCAGTCCAAGCTGAGCAAAGACCCCAACGAGAAGCGCGATCACATGGTCCTGCTGGAGTT
CGTGACCGCCGCCGGGATCACTCTCGGCATGGACGAGCTGTACAAGACCGGCGGCATGCAGAGTAATAAA
ACTTTTAACTTGGAGAAGCAAAACCATACTCCAAGAAAGCATCATCAACATCACCACCAGCAGCAGCACC
ACCAGCAGCAACAGCAGCAGCCGCCACCACCGCCAATACCTGCAAATGGGCAACAGGCCAGCAGCCAAAA
TGAAGGCTTGACTATTGACCTGAAGAATTTTAGAAAACCAGGAGAGAAGACCTTCACCCAACGAAGCCGT
CTTTTTGTGGGAAATCTTCCTCCCGACATCACTGAGGAAGAAATGAGGAAACTATTTGAGAAATATGGAA
AGGCAGGCGAAGTCTTCATTCATAAGGATAAAGGATTTGGCTTTATCCGCTTGGAAACCCGAACCCTAGC
GGAGATTGCCAAAGTGGAGCTGGACAATATGCCACTCCGTGGAAAGCAGCTGCGTGTGCGCTTTGCCTGC
CATAGTGCATCCCTTACAGTTCGAAACCTTCCTCAGTATGTGTCCAACGAACTGCTGGAAGAAGCCTTTT
CTGTGTTTGGCCAGGTAGAGAGGGCTGTAGTCATTGTGGATGATCGAGGAAGGCCCTCAGGAAAAGGCAT
TGTTGAGTTCTCAGGGAAGCCAGCTGCTCGGAAAGCTCTGGACAGATGCAGTGAAGGCTCCTTCCTGCTA
ACCACATTTCCTCGTCCTGTGACTGTGGAGCCCATGGACCAGTTAGATGATGAAGAGGGACTTCCAGAGA
AGCTGGTTATAAAAAACCAGCAATTTCACAAGGAACGAGAGCAGCCACCCAGATTTGCACAGCCTGGCTC
CTTTGAGTATGAATATGCCATGCGCTGGAAGGCACTCATTGAGATGGAGAAGCAGCAGCAGGACCAAGTG
GACCGCAACATCAAGGAGGCTCGTGAGAAGCTGGAGATGGAGATGGAAGCTGCACGCCATGAGCACCAGG
TCATGCTAATGAGACAGGATTTGATGAGGCGCCAAGAAGAACTTCGGAGGATGGAAGAGCTGCACAACCA
AGAGGTGCAAAAACGAAAGCAACTGGAGCTCAGGCAGGAGGAAGAGCGCAGGCGCCGTGAAGAAGAGATG
CGGCGGCAGCAAGAAGAAATGATGCGGCGACAGCAGGAAGGATTCAAGGGAACCTTCCCTGATGCGCTGC
CTGTGTCAGGGAATCTGCTTGATGTGTACAGTAGTCAAGGCGTGGCCACACCAGCCATCACTGTCAGCAA
CTCCTGCCCAGCTGAGCTGCCCAACATCAAACGGGAGATCTCTGAGACCGAGGCAAAGGCCCTTTTGAAG
GAACGGCAGAAGAAAGACAATCACAACCTAATTGAGCGTCGCAGGCGATTCAACATTAACGACAGGATCA
AGGAACTGGGCACTCTCATCCCTAAGTCCAGTGACCCGGAGATGCGCTGGAACAAGGGCACCATCCTGAA
GGCCTCTGTGGATTATATCCGCAAGCTGCAGAAGGAGCAGCAGCGCTCCAAAGACCTGGAGAGCCGGCAG
CGATCCCTGGAGCAGGCCAACCGCAGCCTGCAGCTCCGAATTCAGGAACTAGAACTGCAGGCCCAGATCC
ATGGCCTGCCAGTACCTCCCACTCCAGGGCTGCTTTCCTTGGCCACGACTTCGGCTTCTGACAGCCTCAA
GCCAGAGCAGCTGGACATTGAGGAGGAGGGCAGGCCAGGCGCAGCAACGTTCCATGTAGGGGGGGGACCT
GCCCAGAATGCTCCCCATCAGCAGCCCCCTGCACCGCCCTCAGATGCCCTTCTGGACCTGCACTTTCCCA
GCGACCACCTGGGGGACCTGGGAGACCCCTTCCACCTGGGGCTGGAGGACATTCTGATGGAGGAGGAGGA
GGGGGTGGTGGGAGGACTGTCGGGGGGTGCCCTGTCCCCACTGCGGGCTGCCTCCGATCCCCTGCTCTCT
TCAGTGTCCCCTGCTGTCTCCAAGGCCAGCAGCCGCCGCAGCAGCTTCAGCATGGAAGAGGAGTCCTGAA
CCTGCAGAAGCTTGGCCGCCATGGCCCAACTTGTTTATTGCAGCTTATAATGGTTACAAATAAAGCAATA
GCATCACAAATTTCACAAATAAAGCATTTTTTTCACTGCATTCTAGTTGTGGTTTGTCCAAACTCATCAA
TGTATCTTATCATGTCTGGATCGGGAATTAATTCGGCGCAGCACCATGGCCTGAAATAACCTCTGAAAGA
GGAACTTGGTTAGGTACCTTCTGAGGCGGAAAGAACCAGCTGTGGAATGTGTGTCAGTTAGGGTGTGGAA
AGTCCCCAGGCTCCCCAGCAGGCAGAAGTATGCAAAGCATGCATCTCAATTAGTCAGCAACCAGGTGTGG
AAAGTCCCCAGGCTCCCCAGCAGGCAGAAGTATGCAAAGCATGCATCTCAATTAGTCAGCAACCATAGTC
CCGCCCCTAACTCCGCCCATCCCGCCCCTAACTCCGCCCAGTTCCGCCCATTCTCCGCCCCATGGCTGAC
TAATTTTTTTTATTTATGCAGAGGCCGAGGCCGCCTCGGCCTCTGAGCTATTCCAGAAGTAGTGAGGAGG
CTTTTTTGGAGGCCTAGGCTTTTGCAAAAAGCTGTTAACAGCTTGGCACTGGCCGTCGTTTTACAACGTC
GTGACTGGGAAAACCCTGGCGTTACCCAACTTAATCGCCTTGCAGCACATCCCCCTTTCGCCAGCTGGCG
TAATAGCGAAGAGGCCCGCACCGATCGCCCTTCCCAACAGTTGCGCAGCCTGAATGGCGAATGGCGCCTG
ATGCGGTATTTTCTCCTTACGCATCTGTGCGGTATTTCACACCGCATA
[142 nt withheld, positions 4459-4600]
C
[141 nt withheld, positions 4602-4742]
CCTTTGACGTTGGAGTCCACGTTCTTT
[37 nt withheld, positions 4770-4806]
ACCCTATCTCGGGCTATTCTTTTGATTTATAAGGGATTTTGCCGATTTCGGCCTATTGGTTAAAAAATGA
GCTGATTTAACAAAAATTTAACGCGAATTTTAACAAAATATTAACGTTTACAATTTTATGGTGCACTCTC
AGTACAATCTGCTCTGATGCCGCATAGTTAAGCCAGCCCCGACACCCGCCAACACCCGCTGACGCGCCCT
GACGGGCTTGTCTGCTCCCGGCATCCGCTTACAGACAAGCTGTGACCGTCTCCGGGAGCTGCATGTGTCA
GAGGTTTTCACCGTCATCACCGAAACGCGCGAGACGAAAGGGCCTCGTGATACGCCTATTTTTATAGGTT
AATGTCATGATAATAATGGTTTCTTAGACGTCAGGTGGCACTTTTCGGGGAAATGTGCGCGGAACCCCTA
TTTGTTTATTTTTCTAAATACATTCAAATATGTATCCGCTCATGAGACAATAACCCTGATAAATGCTTCA
ATAATATTGAAAAAGGAAGAGTATGAGTATTCAACATTTCCGTGTCGCCCTTATTCCCTTTTTTGCGGCA
TTTTGCCTTCCTGTTTTTGCTCACCCAGAAACGCTGGTGAAAGTAAAAGATGCTGAAGATCAGTTGGGTG
CACGAGTGGGTTACATCGAACTGGATCTCAACAGCGGTAAGATCCTTGAGAGTTTTCGCCCCGAAGAACG
TTTTCCAATGATGAGCACTTTTAAAGTTCTGCTATGTGGCGCGGTATTATCCCGTATTGACGCCGGGCAA
GAGCAACTCGGTCGCCGCATACACTATTCTCAGAATGACTTGGTTGAGTACTCACCAGTCACAGAAAAGC
ATCTTACGGATGGCATGACAGTAAGAGAATTATGCAGTGCTGCCATAACCATGAGTGATAACACTGCGGC
CAACTTACTTCTGACAACGATCGGAGGACCGAAGGAGCTAACCGCTTTTTTGCACAACATGGGGGATCAT
GTAACTCGCCTTGATCGTTGGGAACCGGAGCTGAATGAAGCCATACCAAACGACGAGCGTGACACCACGA
TGCCTGTAGCAATGGCAACAACGTTGCGCAAACTATTAACTGGCGAACTACTTACTCTAGCTTCCCGGCA
ACAATTAATAGACTGGATGGAGGCGGATAAAGTTGCAGGACCACTTCTGCGCTCGGCCCTTCCGGCTGGC
TGGTTTATTGCTGATAAATCTGGAGCCGGTGAGCGTGGGTCTCGCGGTATCATTGCAGCACTGGGGCCAG
ATGGTAAGCCCTCCCGTATCGTAGTTATCTACACGACGGGGAGTCAGGCAACTATGGATGAACGAAATAG
ACAGATCGCTGAGATAGGTGCCTCACTGATTAAGCATTGGTAACTGTCAGACCAAGTTTACTCATATATA
CTTTAGATTGATTTAAAACTTCATTTTTAATTTAAAAGGATCTAGGTGAAGATCCTTTTTGATAATCTCA
TGACCAAAATCCCTTAACGTGAGTTTTCGTTCCACTGAGCGTCAGACCCCGTAGAAAAGATCAAAGGATC
TTCTTGAGATCCTTTTTTTCTGCGCGTAATCTGCTGCTTGCAAACAAAAAAACCACCGCTACCAGCGGTG
GTTTGTTTGCCGGATCAAGAGCTACCAACTCTTTTTCCGAAGGTAACTGGCTTCAGCAGAGCGCAGATAC
CAAATACTGTTCTTCTAGTGTAGCCGTAGTTAGGCCACCACTTCAAGAACTCTGTAGCACCGCCTACATA
CCTCGCTCTGCTAATCCTGTTACCAGTGGCTGCTGCCAGTGGCGATAAGTCGTGTCTTACCGGGTTGGAC
TCAAGACGATAGTTACCGGATAAGGCGCAGCGGTCGGGCTGAACGGGGGGTTCGTGCACACAGCCCAGCT
TGGAGCGAACGACCTACACCGAACTGAGATACCTACAGCGTGAGCTATGAGAAAGCGCCACGCTTCCCGA
AGGGAGAAAGGCGGACAGGTATCCGGTAAGCGGCAGGGTCGGAACAGGAGAGCGCACGAGGGAGCTTCCA
GGGGGAAACGCCTGGTATCTTTATAGTCCTGTCGGGTTTCGCCACCTCTGACTTGAGCGTCGATTTTTGT
GATGCTCGTCAGGGGGGCGGAGCCTATGGAAAAACGCCAGCAACGCGGCCTTTTTACGGTTCCTGGCCTT
TTGCTGGCCTTTTGCTCACATGTTCTTTCCTGCGTTATCCCCTGATTCTGTGGATAACCGTATTACCGCC
TTTGAGTGAGCTGATACCGCTCGCCGCAGCCGAACGACCGAGCGCAGCGAGTCAGTGAGCGAGGAAGCGG
AAGAGCGCCCAATACGCAAACCGCCTCTCCCCGCGCGTTGGCCGATTCATTAATGCAGCTGGCACGACAG
GTTTCCCGACTGGAAAGCGGGCAGTGAGCGCAACGCAATTAATGTGAGTTAGCTCACTCATTAGGCACCC
CAGGCTTTACACTTTATGCTTCCGGCTCGTATGTTGTGTGGAATTGTGAGCGGATAACAATTTCACACAG
GAAACAGCTATGACATGATTACGAATTAA
Features (pLannotate 1.2.2; 22 found; start..end, strand, type, name):
     14..393     +  enhancer       CMV enhancer: human cytomegalovirus immediate early enhancer
    394..597     +  promoter       CMV promoter: human cytomegalovirus (CMV) immediate early promoter
    733..776     +  intron         CMV intron (fragment): modified intron A from human cytomegalovirus
    828..846     +  promoter       SP6 promoter: promoter for bacteriophage SP6 RNA polymerase
    850..887     +  CDS            IgH signal sequence (fragment): signal sequence from the mouse immunoglobulin heavy chain variable region
    940..1656    +  CDS            mEGFP: mEGFP is a basic (constitutively fluorescent) green fluorescent protein published in 2002, derived from Aequorea victoria. It has moderate acid sensitivity.
   1666..2796    +  CDS            NONO (fragment): NONO_HUMAN - Also known as NRB54. Experimental evidence at protein level: Swiss-Prot protein existence level 1. DNA- and RNA binding protein, involved in several nuclear processes. Binds the conventional octamer sequence in double-stranded DNA. Also binds single-stranded DNA and RNA at a site independent of the duplex site. Involved in pre-mRNA splicing, probably as a heterodimer with SFPQ. Interacts with U5 snRNA, probably by binding to a purine-rich sequence located on the 3' side of U5 snRNA stem 1b. Together with PSPC1, required for the formation of nuclear paraspeckles. The SFPQ-NONO hete
   2788..3636    +  CDS            TFE3 (fragment): TFE3_HUMAN - Also known as BHLHE33 From Homo sapiens (Human).
   3668..3802    +  polyA_signal   SV40 poly(A) signal: SV40 polyadenylation signal
   3871..4228    +  promoter       SV40 promoter: SV40 enhancer and early promoter
   4247..4401    +  CDS            lacZα (fragment): LacZα fragment of β-galactosidase; lacZ fragment
   4407..4458    -  misc_feature   bom (fragment): basis of mobility region from pBR322
   4477..4857    +  rep_origin     M13 ori (sequence partly withheld): M13 bacteriophage origin of replication; arrow indicates direction of (+) strand synthesis
   4933..4982    -  misc_feature   bom (fragment): basis of mobility region from pBR322
   5084..5119    -  CDS            rop (fragment): Rop protein, which maintains plasmids at low copy number; rop
   5214..5318    +  promoter       AmpR promoter: bla
   5319..6179    +  CDS            AmpR: β-lactamase; bla; confers resistance to ampicillin, carbenicillin, and related antibiotics
   6350..6938    +  rep_origin     ori: high-copy-number ColE1/pMB1/pBR322/pUC origin of replication
   7121..7213    +  CDS            lacI (fragment): lac repressor; lacI; The lac repressor binds to the lac operator to inhibit transcription in E. coli. This inhibition can be relieved by adding lactose or isopropyl-β-D-thiogalactopyranoside (IPTG).
   7226..7247    +  protein_bind   CAP binding site: CAP binding activates transcription in the presence of cAMP. E. coli catabolite activator protein
   7262..7292    +  promoter       lac promoter: promoter for the E. coli lac operon
   7300..7316    +  protein_bind   lac operator: The lac repressor binds to the lac operator to inhibit transcription in E. coli. This inhibition can be relieved by adding lactose or isopropyl-β-D-thiogalactopyranoside (IPTG). lac repressor encoded by lacI
