[The description below was written by a language model from this plasmid's Addgene catalogue record and pLannotate feature annotations shown in this document.]
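Description:
pRK5_mEGFP-NONO-TFE3 is a mammalian expression plasmid of about 7.4 kb built on the pRK5 backbone for overexpressing a fluorescently tagged human NONO-TFE3 fusion protein. It is maintained in E. coli through a high-copy ColE1/pUC-type origin and selected with ampicillin via the β-lactamase gene and its own promoter. The backbone also carries an M13 phage origin for single-stranded DNA production. It contains assorted vector remnants as well, annotated as fragments of lacZα, lacI, rop and bom plus a lac promoter/operator region, and these play no part in expression of the insert.

The expression cassette is driven by the human cytomegalovirus immediate early enhancer and promoter, followed by a fragment of CMV intron A and an SP6 phage promoter that could support in vitro transcription. A short fragment of a mouse IgH signal sequence is annotated just upstream of the coding region; it appears to be a backbone remnant, and the record does not indicate that it is part of the expressed protein. The open reading frame begins with monomeric EGFP at the N terminus, followed by a portion of NONO, a DNA- and RNA-binding nuclear protein involved in paraspeckle formation. This is joined to a portion of TFE3, a basic helix-loop-helix transcription factor. Both are annotated as partial sequences, consistent with a chimeric fusion rather than two full-length proteins. The insert was assembled by Gibson cloning and is terminated by an SV40 polyadenylation signal. An SV40 enhancer/early promoter lies downstream, with no mammalian selection marker annotated, so the plasmid suits transient transfection. The associated publication concerns probing condensate microenvironments, suggesting use in live imaging of the fusion protein's localisation and condensate behaviour.
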