Addgene plasmid #237641: pRK5_mEGFP-NONO-TFE3
Purpose: For overexpression of mEGFP-NONO-TFE3
Depositing lab: Denes Hnisz. Depositing organization: Max Planck Institute for Molecular Genetics. Publication: Probing condensate microenvironments with a micropeptide killswitch. Zhang Y, Stoppelkamp I, Fernandez-Pernas P, Allram M, Charman M, Magalhaes AP, Piedavent-Salomon M, Sommer G, Sung YC, Meyer K, Grams N, Halko E, Dongre S, Meierhofer D, Malszycki M, Ilik IA, Aktas T, Kraushar ML, Vastenhouw N, Weitzman MD, Grebien F, Niskanen H, Hnisz D. Nature. 2025 Jun 4. doi: 10.1038/s41586-025-09141-5. PubMed 40468084.
Backbone
  Vector backbone: pRK5
  Vector type: Mammalian Expression
Growth in bacteria
  Bacterial resistance: Ampicillin, 100 μg/mL
  Growth temperature: 37°C
  Growth strain: DH5alpha
  Copy number: High Copy
Gene/Insert
  Gene/Insert name: NONO-TFE3
  Species: H. sapiens (human)
  Entrez Gene: NONO (a.k.a. MRXS34, NMT55, NRB54, P54, P54NRB, PPP1R114); TFE3 (a.k.a. MRXSPF, RCCP2, RCCX1, TFEA, bHLHe33)
  Tag / fusion protein: mEGFP (N terminal on insert)
  Cloning method: Gibson Cloning
Terms and licenses: Academic/Nonprofit Terms; Industry Terms: Not Available to Industry
How to cite: pRK5_mEGFP-NONO-TFE3 was a gift from Denes Hnisz (Addgene plasmid # 237641 ; http://n2t.net/addgene:237641 ; RRID:Addgene_237641)
